Addgene plasmid #85774: pH3F-PYK1
Purpose: N-ICE plasmid pH3F-PYK1
Depositing lab: Scott Briggs. Depositing organization: Purdue University. Publication: N-ICE plasmids for generating N-terminal 3 x FLAG tagged genes that allow Inducible, Constitutive, or Endogenous expression in Saccharomyces cerevisiae. Zhang Y, Serratore ND, Briggs SD. Yeast. 2016 Dec 12. doi: 10.1002/yea.3226. PubMed 27943405.
Backbone
  Vector backbone: pUG6
  Backbone manufacturer: Euroscarf
  Vector type: Yeast Expression, Cre/Lox
  Selectable markers: Hygromycin
Growth in bacteria
  Bacterial resistance: Ampicillin, 100 μg/mL
  Growth temperature: 37°C
  Growth strain: DH5alpha
  Copy number: High Copy
Gene/Insert
  Gene/Insert name: loxP-HphMX-loxP-PYK1p-3FLAG
  Species: S. cerevisiae (budding yeast), Synthetic
  Cloning method: Restriction Enzyme; 5′ cloning site SpeI (not destroyed); 3′ cloning site BamHI (not destroyed)
  Sequencing primers: 5′ T7 promoter; 3′ Spt6 promoter
Terms and licenses: Academic/Nonprofit Terms; Industry Terms: Not Available to Industry
How to cite: pH3F-PYK1 was a gift from Scott Briggs (Addgene plasmid # 85774 ; http://n2t.net/addgene:85774 ; RRID:Addgene_85774)
