[The description below was written by a language model from this plasmid's Addgene catalogue record and pLannotate feature annotations shown in this document.]
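Description:
pH3F-PYK1 is one of the N-ICE series of plasmids, built on the pUG6 backbone for N-terminal 3×FLAG tagging of genes in Saccharomyces cerevisiae. It is propagated in E. coli through a high-copy ColE1/pUC-type origin with ampicillin resistance (β-lactamase under its own promoter). The feature table shows no yeast replication origin or centromere, which fits a role as a source of an integrating cassette rather than a plasmid maintained in yeast. Small annotated fragments of lacI, rop and bom are backbone remnants, and T7 and SP6 promoters flank the insert region, where they mainly serve as sequencing landmarks.

The payload is recorded as loxP-HphMX-loxP-PYK1p-3FLAG, cloned between SpeI and BamHI sites. The hphMX marker, which ends in the Ashbya gossypii TEF terminator, confers hygromycin resistance for selection in yeast. The catalogue describes it as flanked by loxP sites, so Cre recombinase can excise the marker after integration and leave a single loxP scar. Downstream, the promoter of the yeast pyruvate kinase gene PYK1 is joined to a 3×FLAG coding sequence, so that placing the cassette in front of a target open reading frame would give an N-terminally epitope-tagged protein. Within the series' inducible, constitutive or endogenous expression scheme, the PYK1 promoter, a glycolytic gene promoter, would be expected to provide the constitutive option, although the record does not say so explicitly.

The automated annotation is only partial. It finds two loxP sites and a FLAG fragment but does not label the PYK1 promoter, and the sequence's circular numbering makes the cassette order less obvious than the insert name suggests.
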