Features (pLannotate 1.2.2; 13 found; start..end, strand, type, name):
    818..1015    -  terminator     TEF terminator: Ashbya gossypii TEF terminator
    818..2393    -  gene           hphMX6: yeast selectable marker conferring hygromycin resistance
   2435..2468    -  protein_bind   loxP: Cre-mediated recombination occurs in the 8-bp core sequence (GCATACAT). Cre recombinase
   2522..2540    -  promoter       T7 promoter: promoter for bacteriophage T7 RNA polymerase
   2562..2615    -  CDS            lacI (fragment): lac repressor; lacI; The lac repressor binds to the lac operator to inhibit transcription in E. coli. This inhibition can be relieved by adding lactose or isopropyl-β-D-thiogalactopyranoside (IPTG).
   2798..3386    -  rep_origin     ori: high-copy-number ColE1/pMB1/pBR322/pUC origin of replication
   3557..4417    -  CDS            AmpR: β-lactamase; bla; confers resistance to ampicillin, carbenicillin, and related antibiotics
   4418..4522    -  promoter       AmpR promoter: bla
   4617..4652    +  CDS            rop (fragment): Rop protein, which maintains plasmids at low copy number; rop
   4754..4805    +  misc_feature   bom (fragment): basis of mobility region from pBR322
   4868..4886    +  promoter       SP6 promoter: promoter for bacteriophage SP6 RNA polymerase
   4931..4947    -  CDS            FLAG (fragment): FLAG® epitope tag, followed by an enterokinase cleavage site
   5018..5051    -  protein_bind   loxP: Cre-mediated recombination occurs in the 8-bp core sequence (GCATACAT). Cre recombinase
>Addgene plasmid #85774 | pH3F-PYK1 | addgene full sequence | sequence record 169913 | Addgene NGS Result
GAAACAAGAGAGAATAATAAACAAGTTAAGAATAAAAAACCAAAGGATGAAAAAGAATGAATATGAAAAA
GAGTAGAGAATAACTTTGAAAGGGGACCATGATATAACTGGAAAAAAGAGGTTCTTGGAAATGAAAAGTT
ACCAAAGAGTATTTATAATTCAGAAAAAAAAGCCAACGAATATCGTTTTGATGGCGAGCCTTTTTTTTTT
TTTTAGGAAGACACTAAAGGTACCTAGCATCATATGGGAAGGAAAGGAAATCACTTGGAAGACATCACAA
GCATTCATTTACCAAGAGAAAAAATATGCATTTTAGCTAAGATCCATTGAACAAAGCACTCACTCAACTC
AACTGAATGAACGAAAGAAGAAAGAACAGTAGAAAACACTTTGTGACGGTGCGGAACACATTTACGTAGC
TATCATGCTGAATTCTACTATGAAAATCTCCCAATCTGTCGATGGCAAAACGACCCACGTGGCAGAGTTG
GGTCAAGTGCCAGTTTCTGGATTAAGTAACAGATACAGACATCACACGCCATAGAGGAATCCCGCCGTTG
CGAGAGATGGAAAACAATAGAGCCGAAATTGTGGAAGCCCGATGTCTGGGTGTACATTTTTTTTTTTTCT
TTCTTTCTCTTTCAATAATCTTTCCTTTTTCCATTTAGCTTGCCGGAAAAACTTTCGGGTAGCGAAAATC
TTTCTGCCGGAAAAATTAGCTATTTTTTTCTTCCTTATTATTTTTTTAGTTCTGAAGTTTGACCAGGGCG
ACTAGAGATCTCGACACTGGATGGCGGCGTTAGTATCGAATCGACAGCAGTATAGCGACCAGCATTCACA
TACGATTGACGCATGATATTACTTTCTGCGCACTTAACTTCGCATCTGGGCAGATGATGTCGAGGCGAAA
AAAAATATAAATCACGCTAACATTTGATTAAAATAGAACAACTACAATATAAAAAAACTATACAAATGAC
AAGTTCTTGAAAACAAGAATCTTTTTATTGTCAGTACTGATTATTCCTTTGCCCTCGGACGAGTGCTGGG
GCGTCGGTTTCCACTATCGGCGAGTACTTCTACACAGCCATCGGTCCAGACGGCCGCGCTTCTGCGGGCG
ATTTGTGTACGCCCGACAGTCCCGGCTCCGGATCGGACGATTGCGTCGCATCGACCCTGCGCCCAAGCTG
CATCATCGAAATTGCCGTCAACCAAGCTCTGATAGAGTTGGTCAAGACCAATGCGGAGCATATACGCCCG
GAGCCGCGGCGATCCTGCAAGCTCCGGATGCCTCCGCTCGAAGTAGCGCGTCTGCTGCTCCATACAAGCC
AACCACGGCCTCCAGAAGAAGATGTTGGCGACCTCGTATTGGGAATCCCCGAACATCGCCTCGCTCCAGT
CAATGACCGCTGTTATGCGGCCATTGTCCGTCAGGACATTGTTGGAGCCGAAATCCGCGTGCACGAGGTG
CCGGACTTCGGGGCAGTCCTCGGCCCAAAGCATCAGCTCATCGAGAGCCTGCGCGACGGACGCACTGACG
GTGTCGTCCATCACAGTTTGCCAGTGATACACATGGGGATCAGCAATCGCGCATATGAAATCACGCCATG
TAGTGTATTGACCGATTCCTTGCGGTCCGAATGGGCCGAACCCGCTCGTCTGGCTAAGATCGGCCGCAGC
GATCGCATCCATGGCCTCCGCGACCGGCTGCAGAACAGCGGGCAGTTCGGTTTCAGGCAGGTCTTGCAAC
GTGACACCCTGTGCACGGCGGGAGATGCAATAGGTCAGGCTCTCGCTGAATTCCCCAATGTCAAGCACTT
CCGGAATCGGGAGCGCGGCCGATGCAAAGTGCCGATAAACATAACGATCTTTGTAGAAACCATCGGCGCA
GCTATTTACCCGCAGGACATATCCACGCCCTCCTACATCGAAGCTGAAAGCACGAGATTCTTCGCCCTCC
GAGAGCTGCATCAGGTCGGAGACGCTGTCGAACTTTTCGATCAGAAACTTCTCGACAGACGTCGCGGTGA
GTTCAGGCTTTTTACCCATGGTTGTTTATGTTCGGATGTGATGTGAGAACTGTATCCTAGCAAGATTTTA
AAAGGAAGTATATGAAAGAAGAACCTCAGTGGCAAATCCTAACCTTTTATATTTCTCTACAGGGGCGCGG
CGTGGGGACAATTCAACGCGTCTGTGAGGGGAGCGTTTCCCTGCTCGCAGGTCCGCAGCGAGGAGCCGTA
ATTTTTGCTTCGCGCCGTGCGGCCATCAAAATGTATGGATGCAAATGATTATACATGGGGATGTATGGGC
TAAATGTACGGGCGACAGTCACATCATGCCCCTGAGCTGCGCACGTCAAGACTGTCAAGGAGGGTATTCT
GGGCCTCCATGTCGCTGGCCGGGTGACCCGGCGGGGACGTCGAGAACCCTTAATATAACTTCGTATAATG
TATGCTATACGAAGTTATTAGGTGATATCAGATCCACTAGTGGCCTATGCGGCCGCGGATCTGCCGGTCT
CCCTATAGTGAGTCGTATTAATTTCGATAAGCCAGGTTAACCTGCATTAATGAATCGGCCAACGCGCGGG
GAGAGGCGGTTTGCGTATTGGGCGCTCTTCCGCTTCCTCGCTCACTGACTCGCTGCGCTCGGTCGTTCGG
CTGCGGCGAGCGGTATCAGCTCACTCAAAGGCGGTAATACGGTTATCCACAGAATCAGGGGATAACGCAG
GAAAGAACATGTGAGCAAAAGGCCAGCAAAAGGCCAGGAACCGTAAAAAGGCCGCGTTGCTGGCGTTTTT
CCATAGGCTCCGCCCCCCTGACGAGCATCACAAAAATCGACGCTCAAGTCAGAGGTGGCGAAACCCGACA
GGACTATAAAGATACCAGGCGTTTCCCCCTGGAAGCTCCCTCGTGCGCTCTCCTGTTCCGACCCTGCCGC
TTACCGGATACCTGTCCGCCTTTCTCCCTTCGGGAAGCGTGGCGCTTTCTCATAGCTCACGCTGTAGGTA
TCTCAGTTCGGTGTAGGTCGTTCGCTCCAAGCTGGGCTGTGTGCACGAACCCCCCGTTCAGCCCGACCGC
TGCGCCTTATCCGGTAACTATCGTCTTGAGTCCAACCCGGTAAGACACGACTTATCGCCACTGGCAGCAG
CCACTGGTAACAGGATTAGCAGAGCGAGGTATGTAGGCGGTGCTACAGAGTTCTTGAAGTGGTGGCCTAA
CTACGGCTACACTAGAAGAACAGTATTTGGTATCTGCGCTCTGCTGAAGCCAGTTACCTTCGGAAAAAGA
GTTGGTAGCTCTTGATCCGGCAAACAAACCACCGCTGGTAGCGGTGGTTTTTTTGTTTGCAAGCAGCAGA
TTACGCGCAGAAAAAAAGGATCTCAAGAAGATCCTTTGATCTTTTCTACGGGGTCTGACGCTCAGTGGAA
CGAAAACTCACGTTAAGGGATTTTGGTCATGAGATTATCAAAAAGGATCTTCACCTAGATCCTTTTAAAT
TAAAAATGAAGTTTTAAATCAATCTAAAGTATATATGAGTAAACTTGGTCTGACAGTTACCAATGCTTAA
TCAGTGAGGCACCTATCTCAGCGATCTGTCTATTTCGTTCATCCATAGTTGCCTGACTCCCCGTCGTGTA
GATAACTACGATACGGGAGGGCTTACCATCTGGCCCCAGTGCTGCAATGATACCGCGAGACCCACGCTCA
CCGGCTCCAGATTTATCAGCAATAAACCAGCCAGCCGGAAGGGCCGAGCGCAGAAGTGGTCCTGCAACTT
TATCCGCCTCCATCCAGTCTATTAATTGTTGCCGGGAAGCTAGAGTAAGTAGTTCGCCAGTTAATAGTTT
GCGCAACGTTGTTGCCATTGCTACAGGCATCGTGGTGTCACGCTCGTCGTTTGGTATGGCTTCATTCAGC
TCCGGTTCCCAACGATCAAGGCGAGTTACATGATCCCCCATGTTGTGCAAAAAAGCGGTTAGCTCCTTCG
GTCCTCCGATCGTTGTCAGAAGTAAGTTGGCCGCAGTGTTATCACTCATGGTTATGGCAGCACTGCATAA
TTCTCTTACTGTCATGCCATCCGTAAGATGCTTTTCTGTGACTGGTGAGTACTCAACCAAGTCATTCTGA
GAATAGTGTATGCGGCGACCGAGTTGCTCTTGCCCGGCGTCAATACGGGATAATACCGCGCCACATAGCA
GAACTTTAAAAGTGCTCATCATTGGAAAACGTTCTTCGGGGCGAAAACTCTCAAGGATCTTACCGCTGTT
GAGATCCAGTTCGATGTAACCCACTCGTGCACCCAACTGATCTTCAGCATCTTTTACTTTCACCAGCGTT
TCTGGGTGAGCAAAAACAGGAAGGCAAAATGCCGCAAAAAAGGGAATAAGGGCGACACGGAAATGTTGAA
TACTCATACTCTTCCTTTTTCAATATTATTGAAGCATTTATCAGGGTTATTGTCTCATGAGCGGATACAT
ATTTGAATGTATTTAGAAAAATAAACAAATAGGGGTTCCGCGCACATTTCCCCGAAAAGTGCCACCTGAC
GTCTAAGAAACCATTATTATCATGACATTAACCTATAAAAATAGGCGTATCACGAGGCCCTTTCGTCTCG
CGCGTTTCGGTGATGACGGTGAAAACCTCTGACACATGCAGCTCCCGGAGACGGTCACAGCTTGTCTGTA
AGCGGATGCCGGGAGCAGACAAGCCCGTCAGGGCGCGTCAGCGGGTGTTGGCGGGTGTCGGGGCTGGCTT
AACTATGCGGCATCAGAGCAGATTGTACTGAGAGTGCACCATATGGACATATTGTCGTTAGAACGCGGCT
ACAATTAATACATAACCTTATGTATCATACACATACGATTTAGGTGACACTATAGAACGCGGCCGCCAGG
ATCTCGCGGCCGCCCATGGATCCTTTATCGTCGTCGTCCTTGTAATCCTTATCGTCGTCGTCCTTATAAT
CTTTGTCGTCGTCGTCTTTATAGTCCATGGTGTCGACAACCCTTAATATAACTTCGTATAATGTATGCTA
TACGAAGTTATTAGGTCTAGATGTGATGATGTTTTATTTGTTTTGATTGGTGTCTTGTAAATA
